Addgene plasmid #178751: pLm_Cas7
Purpose: Expression of L. mobilis type I-E cas7
Depositing lab: Chase Beisel. Depositing organization: Helmholtz-Zentrum fuer Infektionsforschung (HZI). Publication: Rapid cell-free characterization of multi-subunit CRISPR effectors and transposons. Wimmer F, Mougiakos I, Englert F, Beisel CL. Mol Cell. 2022 Feb 16. pii: S1097-2765(22)00102-2. doi: 10.1016/j.molcel.2022.01.026. PubMed 35216669.
Backbone
  Vector backbone: pET28b
  Vector type: Bacterial Expression
Growth in bacteria
  Bacterial resistance: Kanamycin, 50 μg/mL
  Growth temperature: 37°C
  Growth strain: DH5alpha
  Copy number: Low Copy
Gene/Insert
  Gene/Insert name: L. mobilis type I-E cas7
  Species: L. mobilis
  Cloning method: Restriction Enzyme; 5′ cloning site Unknown (unknown if destroyed); 3′ cloning site Unknown (unknown if destroyed)
Resource information
  A portion of this plasmid was derived from a plasmid made by: U.S. Department of Energy Joint Genome Institute
Terms and licenses: Academic/Nonprofit Terms; Industry Terms: Not Available to Industry
Depositor comments: If used in a publication, please acknowledge that the plasmid pEcCas5 was generated by U.S. Department of Energy Joint Genome Institute, a DOE Office of Science User Facility. The associated work was supported by the Office of Science of the U.S. Department of Energy under Contract No. DE-AC02-05CH11231.
How to cite: pLm_Cas7 was a gift from Chase Beisel (Addgene plasmid # 178751 ; http://n2t.net/addgene:178751 ; RRID:Addgene_178751)
