[The description below was written by a language model from this plasmid's Addgene catalogue record and pLannotate feature annotations shown in this document.]
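Description:
pLm_Cas7 is a bacterial expression plasmid built on the pET28b backbone that carries the cas7 gene from the type I-E CRISPR-Cas system of L. mobilis. The sequenced record is about 6.4 kb. It is propagated in E. coli under kanamycin selection, conferred by the aph(3')-Ia aminoglycoside phosphotransferase gene. Replication relies on a ColE1/pBR322-family origin accompanied by the bom region and the rop gene, consistent with the low copy number listed in the catalogue entry. An f1 phage origin is also present, along with short tetracycline-resistance gene fragments and a predicted E. coli open reading frame that are backbone remnants rather than functional parts.

The expression cassette follows the usual pET design. A T7 promoter is immediately followed by a lac operator, and a plasmid-borne lacI gene with its own promoter supplies repressor, so transcription depends on T7 RNA polymerase and can be relieved by IPTG. A T7 terminator closes the unit. The automated annotation does not label the cas7 coding sequence itself, but the roughly 1.2 kb unannotated stretch between the lac operator and the downstream elements is where the insert would be expected to sit. A short polyhistidine-coding segment lies just before the terminator. Whether it is translated in frame with Cas7 as a C-terminal tag cannot be determined from the record, and the small hit to a T7 gene 10-derived solubility tag is probably only vector sequence. The cloning sites are recorded as unknown.

The plasmid supplies a single subunit of the multi-protein type I-E effector complex. It was deposited with work on rapid cell-free characterization of multi-subunit CRISPR effectors and transposons, which suggests use alongside plasmids encoding the other subunits.
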