Features (pLannotate 1.2.2; 17 found; start..end, strand, type, name):
     12..440     +  rep_origin     f1 ori (sequence partly withheld): f1 bacteriophage origin of replication; arrow indicates direction of (+) strand synthesis
    493..550     +  promoter       AmpR promoter (fragment): bla
    559..1374    -  CDS            KanR: aminoglycoside phosphotransferase; aph(3')-Ia; confers resistance to kanamycin in bacteria or G418 (Geneticin®) in eukaryotes
   1496..2084    +  rep_origin     ori: high-copy-number ColE1/pMB1/pBR322/pUC origin of replication
   2270..2409    -  misc_feature   bom: basis of mobility region from pBR322
   2511..2702    -  CDS            rop: Rop protein, which maintains plasmids at low copy number; rop
   2719..3099    +  CDS            YPB1_ECOLX: Protein predicted: Swiss-Prot protein existence level 4. From Escherichia coli.
   3171..3462    -  CDS            TcR (fragment): tetracycline efflux protein; tet; confers resistance to tetracycline
   3477..3498    -  protein_bind   CAP binding site: CAP binding activates transcription in the presence of cAMP. E. coli catabolite activator protein
   3511..4593    -  CDS            lacI: lac repressor; lacI; The lac repressor binds to the lac operator to inhibit transcription in E. coli. This inhibition can be relieved by adding lactose or isopropyl-β-D-thiogalactopyranoside (IPTG).
   4594..4671    -  promoter       lacI promoter: lacI
   4679..4958    -  CDS            TcR (fragment): tetracycline efflux protein; tet; confers resistance to tetracycline
   4980..4998    +  promoter       T7 promoter: promoter for bacteriophage T7 RNA polymerase
   4999..5023    +  protein_bind   lac operator: The lac repressor binds to the lac operator to inhibit transcription in E. coli. This inhibition can be relieved by adding lactose or isopropyl-β-D-thiogalactopyranoside (IPTG). lac repressor encoded by lacI
   6210..6227    +  CDS            9xHis (fragment): 9xHis affinity tag
   6237..6286    +  CDS            SET1 (fragment): solubility-enhancement tag derived from T7 phage gene 10B
   6294..6341    +  terminator     T7 terminator: transcription terminator for bacteriophage T7 RNA polymerase
>Addgene plasmid #178751 | pLm_Cas7 | addgene full sequence | sequence record 355132 | Addgene NGS Result
TGGCGAATGGG
[124 nt withheld, positions 12-135]
C
[91 nt withheld, positions 137-227]
A
[49 nt withheld, positions 229-277]
CCTTTGACGTTGGAGTCCACGTTCTTT
[37 nt withheld, positions 305-341]
ACCCTATCTCGGTCTATTCTTTTGATTTATAAGGGATTTTGCCGATTTCGGCCTATTGGTTAAAAAATGA
GCTGATTTAACAAAAATTTAACGCGAATTTTAACAAAATATTAACGCTTACAATTTAGGTGGCACTTTTC
GGGGAAATGTGCGCGGAACCCCTATTTGTTTATTTTTCTAAATACATTCAAATATGTATCCGCTCATGAA
TTAATTCTTAGAAAAACTCATCGAGCATCAAATGAAACTGCAATTTATTCATATCAGGATTATCAATACC
ATATTTTTGAAAAAGCCGTTTCTGTAATGAAGGAGAAAACTCACCGAGGCAGTTCCATAGGATGGCAAGA
TCCTGGTATCGGTCTGCGATTCCGACTCGTCCAACATCAATACAACCTATTAATTTCCCCTCGTCAAAAA
TAAGGTTATCAAGTGAGAAATCACCATGAGTGACGACTGAATCCGGTGAGAATGGCAAAAGTTTATGCAT
TTCTTTCCAGACTTGTTCAACAGGCCAGCCATTACGCTCGTCATCAAAATCACTCGCATCAACCAAACCG
TTATTCATTCGTGATTGCGCCTGAGCGAGACGAAATACGCGATCGCTGTTAAAAGGACAATTACAAACAG
GAATCGAATGCAACCGGCGCAGGAACACTGCCAGCGCATCAACAATATTTTCACCTGAATCAGGATATTC
TTCTAATACCTGGAATGCTGTTTTCCCGGGGATCGCAGTGGTGAGTAACCATGCATCATCAGGAGTACGG
ATAAAATGCTTGATGGTCGGAAGAGGCATAAATTCCGTCAGCCAGTTTAGTCTGACCATCTCATCTGTAA
CATCATTGGCAACGCTACCTTTGCCATGTTTCAGAAACAACTCTGGCGCATCGGGCTTCCCATACAATCG
ATAGATTGTCGCACCTGATTGCCCGACATTATCGCGAGCCCATTTATACCCATATAAATCAGCATCCATG
TTGGAATTTAATCGCGGCCTAGAGCAAGACGTTTCCCGTTGAATATGGCTCATAACACCCCTTGTATTAC
TGTTTATGTAAGCAGACAGTTTTATTGTTCATGACCAAAATCCCTTAACGTGAGTTTTCGTTCCACTGAG
CGTCAGACCCCGTAGAAAAGATCAAAGGATCTTCTTGAGATCCTTTTTTTCTGCGCGTAATCTGCTGCTT
GCAAACAAAAAAACCACCGCTACCAGCGGTGGTTTGTTTGCCGGATCAAGAGCTACCAACTCTTTTTCCG
AAGGTAACTGGCTTCAGCAGAGCGCAGATACCAAATACTGTCCTTCTAGTGTAGCCGTAGTTAGGCCACC
ACTTCAAGAACTCTGTAGCACCGCCTACATACCTCGCTCTGCTAATCCTGTTACCAGTGGCTGCTGCCAG
TGGCGATAAGTCGTGTCTTACCGGGTTGGACTCAAGACGATAGTTACCGGATAAGGCGCAGCGGTCGGGC
TGAACGGGGGGTTCGTGCACACAGCCCAGCTTGGAGCGAACGACCTACACCGAACTGAGATACCTACAGC
GTGAGCTATGAGAAAGCGCCACGCTTCCCGAAGGGAGAAAGGCGGACAGGTATCCGGTAAGCGGCAGGGT
CGGAACAGGAGAGCGCACGAGGGAGCTTCCAGGGGGAAACGCCTGGTATCTTTATAGTCCTGTCGGGTTT
CGCCACCTCTGACTTGAGCGTCGATTTTTGTGATGCTCGTCAGGGGGGCGGAGCCTATGGAAAAACGCCA
GCAACGCGGCCTTTTTACGGTTCCTGGCCTTTTGCTGGCCTTTTGCTCACATGTTCTTTCCTGCGTTATC
CCCTGATTCTGTGGATAACCGTATTACCGCCTTTGAGTGAGCTGATACCGCTCGCCGCAGCCGAACGACC
GAGCGCAGCGAGTCAGTGAGCGAGGAAGCGGAAGAGCGCCTGATGCGGTATTTTCTCCTTACGCATCTGT
GCGGTATTTCACACCGCAATGGTGCACTCTCAGTACAATCTGCTCTGATGCCGCATAGTTAAGCCAGTAT
ACACTCCGCTATCGCTACGTGACTGGGTCATGGCTGCGCCCCGACACCCGCCAACACCCGCTGACGCGCC
CTGACGGGCTTGTCTGCTCCCGGCATCCGCTTACAGACAAGCTGTGACCGTCTCCGGGAGCTGCATGTGT
CAGAGGTTTTCACCGTCATCACCGAAACGCGCGAGGCAGCTGCGGTAAAGCTCATCAGCGTGGTCGTGAA
GCGATTCACAGATGTCTGCCTGTTCATCCGCGTCCAGCTCGTTGAGTTTCTCCAGAAGCGTTAATGTCTG
GCTTCTGATAAAGCGGGCCATGTTAAGGGCGGTTTTTTCCTGTTTGGTCACTGATGCCTCCGTGTAAGGG
GGATTTCTGTTCATGGGGGTAATGATACCGATGAAACGAGAGAGGATGCTCACGATACGGGTTACTGATG
ATGAACATGCCCGGTTACTGGAACGTTGTGAGGGTAAACAACTGGCGGTATGGATGCGGCGGGACCAGAG
AAAAATCACTCAGGGTCAATGCCAGCGCTTCGTTAATACAGATGTAGGTGTTCCACAGGGTAGCCAGCAG
CATCCTGCGATGCAGATCCGGAACATAATGGTGCAGGGCGCTGACTTCCGCGTTTCCAGACTTTACGAAA
CACGGAAACCGAAGACCATTCATGTTGTTGCTCAGGTCGCAGACGTTTTGCAGCAGCAGTCGCTTCACGT
TCGCTCGCGTATCGGTGATTCATTCTGCTAACCAGTAAGGCAACCCCGCCAGCCTAGCCGGGTCCTCAAC
GACAGGAGCACGATCATGCGCACCCGTGGGGCCGCCATGCCGGCGATAATGGCCTGCTTCTCGCCGAAAC
GTTTGGTGGCGGGACCAGTGACGAAGGCTTGAGCGAGGGCGTGCAAGATTCCGAATACCGCAAGCGACAG
GCCGATCATCGTCGCGCTCCAGCGAAAGCGGTCCTCGCCGAAAATGACCCAGAGCGCTGCCGGCACCTGT
CCTACGAGTTGCATGATAAAGAAGACAGTCATAAGTGCGGCGACGATAGTCATGCCCCGCGCCCACCGGA
AGGAGCTGACTGGGTTGAAGGCTCTCAAGGGCATCGGTCGAGATCCCGGTGCCTAATGAGTGAGCTAACT
TACATTAATTGCGTTGCGCTCACTGCCCGCTTTCCAGTCGGGAAACCTGTCGTGCCAGCTGCATTAATGA
ATCGGCCAACGCGCGGGGAGAGGCGGTTTGCGTATTGGGCGCCAGGGTGGTTTTTCTTTTCACCAGTGAG
ACGGGCAACAGCTGATTGCCCTTCACCGCCTGGCCCTGAGAGAGTTGCAGCAAGCGGTCCACGCTGGTTT
GCCCCAGCAGGCGAAAATCCTGTTTGATGGTGGTTAACGGCGGGATATAACATGAGCTGTCTTCGGTATC
GTCGTATCCCACTACCGAGATATCCGCACCAACGCGCAGCCCGGACTCGGTAATGGCGCGCATTGCGCCC
AGCGCCATCTGATCGTTGGCAACCAGCATCGCAGTGGGAACGATGCCCTCATTCAGCATTTGCATGGTTT
GTTGAAAACCGGACATGGCACTCCAGTCGCCTTCCCGTTCCGCTATCGGCTGAATTTGATTGCGAGTGAG
ATATTTATGCCAGCCAGCCAGACGCAGACGCGCCGAGACAGAACTTAATGGGCCCGCTAACAGCGCGATT
TGCTGGTGACCCAATGCGACCAGATGCTCCACGCCCAGTCGCGTACCGTCTTCATGGGAGAAAATAATAC
TGTTGATGGGTGTCTGGTCAGAGACATCAAGAAATAACGCCGGAACATTAGTGCAGGCAGCTTCCACAGC
AATGGCATCCTGGTCATCCAGCGGATAGTTAATGATCAGCCCACTGACGCGTTGCGCGAGAAGATTGTGC
ACCGCCGCTTTACAGGCTTCGACGCCGCTTCGTTCTACCATCGACACCACCACGCTGGCACCCAGTTGAT
CGGCGCGAGATTTAATCGCCGCGACAATTTGCGACGGCGCGTGCAGGGCCAGACTGGAGGTGGCAACGCC
AATCAGCAACGACTGTTTGCCCGCCAGTTGTTGTGCCACGCGGTTGGGAATGTAATTCAGCTCCGCCATC
GCCGCTTCCACTTTTTCCCGCGTTTTCGCAGAAACGTGGCTGGCCTGGTTCACCACGCGGGAAACGGTCT
GATAAGAGACACCGGCATACTCTGCGACATCGTATAACGTTACTGGTTTCACATTCACCACCCTGAATTG
ACTCTCTTCCGGGCGCTATCATGCCATACCGCGAAAGGTTTTGCGCCATTCGATGGTGTCCGGGATCTCG
ACGCTCTCCCTTATGCGACTCCTGCATTAGGAAGCAGCCCAGTAGTAGGTTGAGGCCGTTGAGCACCGCC
GCCGCAAGGAATGGTGCATGCAAGGAGATGGCGCCCAACAGTCCCCCGGCCACGGGGCCTGCCACCATAC
CCACGCCGAAACAAGCGCTCATGAGCCCGAAGTGGCGAGCCCGATCTTCCCCATCGGTGATGTCGGCGAT
ATAGGCGCCAGCAACCGCACCTGTGGCGCCGGTGATGCCGGCCACGATGCGTCCGGCGTAGAGGATCGAG
ATCTCGATCCCGCGAAATTAATACGACTCACTATAGGGGAATTGTGAGCGGATAACAATTCCTCTAGAAA
TACACGGAAACTAAGGGGGTTAAGGCATGTCGCTTTTTGTTGAATATCATCTGATTCAGAACTTTGCACC
TTCAAACCTGAATCGTGATGATACGGGCGCCCCAAAAGATGCAGTTTTTGGTGGTTACAGGCGTGCCCGT
GTTTCGTCACAATGCTTTAAACGCGCAGTGCGCCTGCAGGCGGCTCAGCAGAATCTGGTCGCGCCGCAAG
CTCGTGGCGTAAGGACTAAAAAATTGCTGGATCTTCTGGTAGCAGACCTGGCCTCAAAAGGCCGCTCTGA
TGCGGCGCCACGGATCAAGATTGCGCTGGCAGCTGCCGGCCTACAATTAGATGATAAAGATAGAACCCAG
TATTTGTTATTCCTGGGACAGGGTGAAATTGACGCCTTTGGCGCTCTTGTAGACTCTCACTGGGACGATC
TCGCCCCGCCAGCAATTACCGATGACAAAAAGAAGACAAAGAAAGAGGCAAAAGCTGCGGCCCCGGACGA
AGTTGTGAAAAAAGCCAAAAAGTTACTGGACGGTGGGAAAGCCGTGGACGTGGCATTATTTGGCAGGATG
CTGGCTGACATGCCGGAAGCAAATCAAGATGCGGCTTGCCAAGTCGCGCACGCCATCAGCACACACCGAG
TAGAGCGCGAGTTTGACTACTTTACGGCTGTGGACGATAAGGGCGATGCGGATGAATCGGGAGCGGGGAT
GATTGGGCAGGTGGAATTTAATTCTGCTACGTTCTACCGATATGCGGCGCTTGACACAGGCAAACTACTG
GCCAACTTACAGGGTGATCAGGAACTGGCACAAGCGGGTCTGGCCGCATTCACCGAAGCATTTGCGCGTG
CAATTCCAACTGGCAAGCAGAATACGTTTGCAGCACACAACCCCCCGTCTTTCATAGGGGTTGTGTTGCG
TCATGCATCTCCGCTGAATTTGGCTAATGCTTTTGAAAAACCGGTTACTCCCCGCCATGATCAGCCACTG
ACCGCCCAGTCTGTGGCTGCTCTTGCACATCATGAACGTCAGTTGGGCGCTGTCTATGGTGACGCGAGGG
ATCAATGGGCCGTATTAGATTTGACTGGTGCGTGGCCCCAGGATCAAGGCCAGGCAGTAGCCCGCCTGTC
ACAGCTGAGCGACTGGGTTCAGGCTGAAGTTGCGGCGAGGCGCGGGGTATAACTCGAGCACCACCACCAC
CACCACTGAGATCCGGCTGCTAACAAAGCCCGAAAGGAAGCTGAGTTGGCTGCTGCCACCGCTGAGCAAT
AACTAGCATAACCCCTTGGGGCCTCTAAACGGGTCTTGAGGGGTTTTTTGCTGAAAGGAGGAACTATATC
CGGAT
